Addgene plasmid #89331: VN-PTEN
Purpose: expresses hPTEN fused to the N-terminal part of Venus
Depositing lab: Tiago Outeiro. Publication: Tau deletion promotes brain insulin resistance. Marciniak E, Leboucher A, Caron E, Ahmed T, Tailleux A, Dumont J, Issad T, Gerhardt E, Pagesy P, Vileno M, Bournonville C, Hamdane M, Bantubungi K, Lancel S, Demeyer D, Eddarkaoui S, Vallez E, Vieau D, Humez S, Faivre E, Grenier-Boley B, Outeiro TF, Staels B, Amouyel P, Balschun D, Buee L, Blum D. J Exp Med. 2017 Aug 7;214(8):2257-2269. doi: 10.1084/jem.20161731. Epub 2017 Jun 26. PubMed 28652303.
Backbone
  Vector backbone: pcDNA3.1
  Backbone size w/o insert (bp): 5642
  Total vector size (bp): 7155
  Vector type: Mammalian Expression
  Selectable markers: Neomycin (select with G418)
Growth in bacteria
  Bacterial resistance: Ampicillin, 100 μg/mL
  Growth temperature: 37°C
  Growth strain: DH5alpha
  Copy number: Unknown
Gene/Insert
  Gene/Insert name: PTEN1
  Species: H. sapiens (human)
  Insert size (bp): 1212
  GenBank ID: NM_000314
  Entrez Gene: PTEN (a.k.a. 10q23del, BZS, CWS1, DEC, GLM2, MHAM, MMAC1, PTEN1, PTENbeta, TEP1)
  Promoter: CMV
  Tag / fusion protein: N-terminal part of Venus (N terminal on backbone)
  Cloning method: Restriction Enzyme; 5′ cloning site AflII (not destroyed); 3′ cloning site XhoI (not destroyed)
  Sequencing primers: 5′ T7; 3′ bGH
Resource information
  A portion of this plasmid was derived from a plasmid made by: Original clone (VN-alpha-Synuclein) comes from Pamela J.McLean.
Terms and licenses: Academic/Nonprofit Terms; Industry Terms: Not Available to Industry
Depositor comments: Original clone (VN-alpha Synuclein) includes already the N-terminal part of venus, and was a gift from Pamela J.McLean.
How to cite: VN-PTEN was a gift from Tiago Outeiro (Addgene plasmid # 89331 ; http://n2t.net/addgene:89331 ; RRID:Addgene_89331)
