[The description below was written by a language model from this plasmid's Addgene catalogue record and pLannotate feature annotations shown in this document.]
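Description:
VN-PTEN is a mammalian expression plasmid built on the pcDNA3.1 backbone that produces human PTEN fused at its N-terminus to the N-terminal fragment of the yellow fluorescent protein Venus. In the full-sequence annotation, the CMV immediate-early enhancer and promoter drive a Venus N-terminal fragment (annotated as matching the VN155 I152L type) followed, after a short linker region, by the PTEN coding sequence, with a bovine growth hormone polyadenylation signal terminating the transcript. A T7 promoter sits just upstream of the fusion. PTEN was inserted by restriction cloning between AflII and XhoI sites into an earlier clone that already carried the Venus fragment, originally fused to alpha-synuclein. The plasmid is propagated in E. coli through a high-copy ColE1/pUC-type origin with ampicillin resistance. It also carries an f1 origin and an SV40 promoter-driven neomycin resistance cassette with an SV40 poly(A) signal, allowing G418 selection of transfected mammalian cells.

A split Venus half of this kind is non-fluorescent on its own and is designed for bimolecular fluorescence complementation. When VN-PTEN is co-expressed with a partner protein fused to the complementary C-terminal Venus fragment, proximity of the two proteins reconstitutes fluorescence, reporting an interaction in living cells. The record does not name the partner, though the associated publication concerns tau and brain insulin signalling.

The two sequence records disagree. The 7,078 nt full sequence matches the catalogue description, although it is slightly shorter than the stated total of 7,155 bp. The 6,818 nt sequencing result instead shows PTEN followed by a C-terminal Venus fragment, which appears to describe the complementary PTEN-VC type of construct rather than this plasmid.
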