Features (pLannotate 1.2.2; 21 found; start..end, strand, type, name):
     24..76      -  misc_feature   bom (fragment): basis of mobility region from pBR322
    231..610     +  enhancer       CMV enhancer: human cytomegalovirus immediate early enhancer
    611..814     +  promoter       CMV promoter: human cytomegalovirus (CMV) immediate early promoter
    810..843     +  LTR            5' LTR (truncated) (fragment): truncated 5' long terminal repeat (LTR) from HIV-1
    859..877     +  promoter       T7 promoter: promoter for bacteriophage T7 RNA polymerase
    900..1364    +  CDS            VN155(I152L): improved N-terminal fragment of mVenus for use in bimolecular fluorescence complementation (BiFC) (Kodama and Hu, 2010)
   1416..2624    +  CDS            PTEN: PTEN_HUMAN - Also known as MMAC1, TEP1. Experimental evidence at protein level: Swiss-Prot protein existence level 1. [Isoform alpha]: Functional kinase, like isoform 1 it antagonizes the PI3K-AKT/PKB signaling pathway. Plays a role in mitochondrial energetic metabolism by promoting COX activity and ATP production, via collaboration with isoform 1 in increasing protein levels of PINK1. From Homo sapiens (Human).
   2671..2895    +  polyA_signal   bGH poly(A) signal: bovine growth hormone polyadenylation signal
   2899..2920    +  promoter       SV40 promoter (fragment): SV40 enhancer and early promoter
   2941..3369    +  rep_origin     f1 ori (sequence partly withheld): f1 bacteriophage origin of replication; arrow indicates direction of (+) strand synthesis
   3383..3712    +  promoter       SV40 promoter: SV40 enhancer and early promoter
   3779..4570    +  CDS            neo: KKA2_KLEPN - Also known as kan, nptII. Experimental evidence at protein level: Swiss-Prot protein existence level 1. Resistance to kanamycin, neomycin, paromomycin, ribostamycin, butirosin and gentamicin B. From Klebsiella pneumoniae.
   4594..4752    +  CDS            ble (fragment): BLE_KLEPN - Experimental evidence at protein level: Swiss-Prot protein existence level 1. Binding protein with a strong affinity to the bleomycin family of antibiotics. Binds to CL990; an antimitotic-antibiotic compound. From Klebsiella pneumoniae.
   4747..4868    +  polyA_signal   SV40 poly(A) signal: SV40 polyadenylation signal
   4941..4957    -  protein_bind   lac operator: The lac repressor binds to the lac operator to inhibit transcription in E. coli. This inhibition can be relieved by adding lactose or isopropyl-β-D-thiogalactopyranoside (IPTG). lac repressor encoded by lacI
   4965..4995    -  promoter       lac promoter: promoter for the E. coli lac operon
   5010..5031    -  protein_bind   CAP binding site: CAP binding activates transcription in the presence of cAMP. E. coli catabolite activator protein
   5044..5136    -  CDS            lacI (fragment): lac repressor; lacI; The lac repressor binds to the lac operator to inhibit transcription in E. coli. This inhibition can be relieved by adding lactose or isopropyl-β-D-thiogalactopyranoside (IPTG).
   5319..5907    -  rep_origin     ori: high-copy-number ColE1/pMB1/pBR322/pUC origin of replication
   6078..6938    -  CDS            AmpR: β-lactamase; bla; confers resistance to ampicillin, carbenicillin, and related antibiotics
   6939..7043    -  promoter       AmpR promoter: bla
>Addgene plasmid #89331 | VN-PTEN | addgene full sequence | sequence record 196953 | Addgene NGS Result
GATCGGGAGATCTCCCGATCCCCTATGGTGCACTCTCAGTACAATCTGCTCTGATGCCGCATAGTTAAGC
CAGTATCTGCTCCCTGCTTGTGTGTTGGAGGTCGCTGAGTAGTGCGCGAGCAAAATTTAAGCTACAACAA
GGCAAGGCTTGACCGACAATTGCATGAAGAATCTGCTTAGGGTTAGGCGTTTTGCGCTGCTTCGCGATGT
ACGGGCCAGATATACGCGTTGACATTGATTATTGACTAGTTATTAATAGTAATCAATTACGGGGTCATTA
GTTCATAGCCCATATATGGAGTTCCGCGTTACATAACTTACGGTAAATGGCCCGCCTGGCTGACCGCCCA
ACGACCCCCGCCCATTGACGTCAATAATGACGTATGTTCCCATAGTAACGCCAATAGGGACTTTCCATTG
ACGTCAATGGGTGGAGTATTTACGGTAAACTGCCCACTTGGCAGTACATCAAGTGTATCATATGCCAAGT
ACGCCCCCTATTGACGTCAATGACGGTAAATGGCCCGCCTGGCATTATGCCCAGTACATGACCTTATGGG
ACTTTCCTACTTGGCAGTACATCTACGTATTAGTCATCGCTATTACCATGGTGATGCGGTTTTGGCAGTA
CATCAATGGGCGTGGATAGCGGTTTGACTCACGGGGATTTCCAAGTCTCCACCCCATTGACGTCAATGGG
AGTTTGTTTTGGCACCAAAATCAACGGGACTTTCCAAAATGTCGTAACAACTCCGCCCCATTGACGCAAA
TGGGCGGTAGGCGTGTACGGTGGGAGGTCTATATAAGCAGAGCTCTCTGGCTAACTAGAGAACCCACTGC
TTACTGGCTTATCGAAATTAATACGACTCACTATAGGGAGACCCAAGCTGGCTAGCACCATGGTGAGCAA
GGGCGAGGAGCTGTTCACCGGGGTGGTGCCCATCCTGGTCGAGCTGGACGGCGACGTAAACGGCCACAAG
TTCAGCGTGTCCGGCGAGGGCGAGGGCGATGCCACCTACGGCAAGCTGACCCTGAAGCTGATCTGCACCA
CCGGCAAGCTGCCCGTGCCCTGGCCCACCCTCGTGACCACCCTGGGCTACGGCCTGCAGTGCTTCGCCCG
CTACCCCGACCACATGAAGCAGCACGACTTCTTCAAGTCCGCCATGCCCGAAGGCTACGTCCAGGAGCGC
ACCATCTTCTTCAAGGACGACGGCAACTACAAGACCCGCGCCGAGGTGAAGTTCGAGGGCGACACCCTGG
TGAACCGCATCGAGCTGAAGGGCATCGACTTCAAGGAGGACGGCAACATCCTGGGGCACAAGCTGGAGTA
CAACTACAACAGCCACAACGTCTATATCACCGCCGACAAGCAAATCGATGGTGGCGGTGGCTCTGGAGGT
GGTGGGTCCCTTAAGATGACAGCCATCATCAAAGAGATCGTTAGCAGAAACAAAAGGAGATATCAAGAGG
ATGGATTCGACTTAGACTTGACCTATATTTATCCAAACATTATTGCTATGGGATTTCCTGCAGAAAGACT
TGAAGGCGTATACAGGAACAATATTGATGATGTAGTAAGGTTTTTGGATTCAAAGCATAAAAACCATTAC
AAGATATACAATCTTTGTGCTGAAAGACATTATGACACCGCCAAATTTAATTGCAGAGTTGCACAATATC
CTTTTGAAGACCATAACCCACCACAGCTAGAACTTATCAAACCCTTTTGTGAAGATCTTGACCAATGGCT
AAGTGAAGATGACAACCATGTTGCAGCAATTCACTGTAAAGCTGGAAAGGGACGAACTGGTGTAATGATA
TGTGCATATTTATTACATCGGGGCAAATTTTTAAAGGCACAAGAGGCCCTAGATTTCTATGGGGAAGTAA
GGACCAGAGACAAAAAGGGAGTAACTATTCCCAGTCAGAGGCGCTATGTGTATTATTATAGCTACCTGTT
AAAGAATCATCTGGATTATAGACCAGTGGCACTGTTGTTTCACAAGATGATGTTTGAAACTATTCCAATG
TTCAGTGGCGGAACTTGCAATCCTCAGTTTGTGGTCTGCCAGCTAAAGGTGAAGATATATTCCTCCAATT
CAGGACCCACACGACGGGAAGACAAGTTCATGTACTTTGAGTTCCCTCAGCCGTTACCTGTGTGTGGTGA
TATCAAAGTAGAGTTCTTCCACAAACAGAACAAGATGCTAAAAAAGGACAAAATGTTTCACTTTTGGGTA
AATACATTCTTCATACCAGGACCAGAGGAAACCTCAGAAAAAGTAGAAAATGGAAGTCTATGTGATCAAG
AAATCGATAGCATTTGCAGTATAGAGCGTGCAGATAATGACAAGGAATATCTAGTACTTACTTTAACAAA
AAATGATCTTGACAAAGCAAATAAAGACAAAGCCAACCGATACTTTTCTCCAAATTTTAAGGTGAAGCTG
TACTTCACAAAAACAGTAGAGGAGCCGTCAAATCCAGAGGCTAGCAGTTCAACTTCTGTAACACCAGATG
TTAGTGACAATGAACCTGATCATTATAGATATTCTGACACCACTGACTCTGATCCAGAGAATGAACCTTT
TGATGAAGATCAGCATACACAAATTACAAAAGTCTGACTCGAGTCTAGAGGGCCCGTTTAAACCCGCTGA
TCAGCCTCGACTGTGCCTTCTAGTTGCCAGCCATCTGTTGTTTGCCCCTCCCCCGTGCCTTCCTTGACCC
TGGAAGGTGCCACTCCCACTGTCCTTTCCTAATAAAATGAGGAAATTGCATCGCATTGTCTGAGTAGGTG
TCATTCTATTCTGGGGGGTGGGGTGGGGCAGGACAGCAAGGGGGAGGATTGGGAAGACAATAGCAGGCAT
GCTGGGGATGCGGTGGGCTCTATGGCTTCTGAGGCGGAAAGAACCAGCTGGGGCTCTAGGGGGTATCCCC
[124 nt withheld, positions 2941-3064]
C
[91 nt withheld, positions 3066-3156]
A
[49 nt withheld, positions 3158-3206]
CCTTTGACGTTGGAGTCCACGTTCTTT
[37 nt withheld, positions 3234-3270]
ACCCTATCTCGGTCTATTCTTTTGATTTATAAGGGATTTTGCCGATTTCGGCCTATTGGTTAAAAAATGA
GCTGATTTAACAAAAATTTAACGCGAATTAATTCTGTGGAATGTGTGTCAGTTAGGGTGTGGAAAGTCCC
CAGGCTCCCCAGCAGGCAGAAGTATGCAAAGCATGCATCTCAATTAGTCAGCAACCAGGTGTGGAAAGTC
CCCAGGCTCCCCAGCAGGCAGAAGTATGCAAAGCATGCATCTCAATTAGTCAGCAACCATAGTCCCGCCC
CTAACTCCGCCCATCCCGCCCCTAACTCCGCCCAGTTCCGCCCATTCTCCGCCCCATGGCTGACTAATTT
TTTTTATTTATGCAGAGGCCGAGGCCGCCTCTGCCTCTGAGCTATTCCAGAAGTAGTGAGGAGGCTTTTT
TGGAGGCCTAGGCTTTTGCAAAAAGCTCCCGGGAGCTTGTATATCCATTTTCGGATCTGATCAAGAGACA
GGATGAGGATCGTTTCGCATGATTGAACAAGATGGATTGCACGCAGGTTCTCCGGCCGCTTGGGTGGAGA
GGCTATTCGGCTATGACTGGGCACAACAGACAATCGGCTGCTCTGATGCCGCCGTGTTCCGGCTGTCAGC
GCAGGGGCGCCCGGTTCTTTTTGTCAAGACCGACCTGTCCGGTGCCCTGAATGAACTGCAGGACGAGGCA
GCGCGGCTATCGTGGCTGGCCACGACGGGCGTTCCTTGCGCAGCTGTGCTCGACGTTGTCACTGAAGCGG
GAAGGGACTGGCTGCTATTGGGCGAAGTGCCGGGGCAGGATCTCCTGTCATCTCACCTTGCTCCTGCCGA
GAAAGTATCCATCATGGCTGATGCAATGCGGCGGCTGCATACGCTTGATCCGGCTACCTGCCCATTCGAC
CACCAAGCGAAACATCGCATCGAGCGAGCACGTACTCGGATGGAAGCCGGTCTTGTCGATCAGGATGATC
TGGACGAAGAGCATCAGGGGCTCGCGCCAGCCGAACTGTTCGCCAGGCTCAAGGCGCGCATGCCCGACGG
CGAGGATCTCGTCGTGACCCATGGCGATGCCTGCTTGCCGAATATCATGGTGGAAAATGGCCGCTTTTCT
GGATTCATCGACTGTGGCCGGCTGGGTGTGGCGGACCGCTATCAGGACATAGCGTTGGCTACCCGTGATA
TTGCTGAAGAGCTTGGCGGCGAATGGGCTGACCGCTTCCTCGTGCTTTACGGTATCGCCGCTCCCGATTC
GCAGCGCATCGCCTTCTATCGCCTTCTTGACGAGTTCTTCTGAGCGGGACTCTGGGGTTCGAAATGACCG
ACCAAGCGACGCCCAACCTGCCATCACGAGATTTCGATTCCACCGCCGCCTTCTATGAAAGGTTGGGCTT
CGGAATCGTTTTCCGGGACGCCGGCTGGATGATCCTCCAGCGCGGGGATCTCATGCTGGAGTTCTTCGCC
CACCCCAACTTGTTTATTGCAGCTTATAATGGTTACAAATAAAGCAATAGCATCACAAATTTCACAAATA
AAGCATTTTTTTCACTGCATTCTAGTTGTGGTTTGTCCAAACTCATCAATGTATCTTATCATGTCTGTAT
ACCGTCGACCTCTAGCTAGAGCTTGGCGTAATCATGGTCATAGCTGTTTCCTGTGTGAAATTGTTATCCG
CTCACAATTCCACACAACATACGAGCCGGAAGCATAAAGTGTAAAGCCTGGGGTGCCTAATGAGTGAGCT
AACTCACATTAATTGCGTTGCGCTCACTGCCCGCTTTCCAGTCGGGAAACCTGTCGTGCCAGCTGCATTA
ATGAATCGGCCAACGCGCGGGGAGAGGCGGTTTGCGTATTGGGCGCTCTTCCGCTTCCTCGCTCACTGAC
TCGCTGCGCTCGGTCGTTCGGCTGCGGCGAGCGGTATCAGCTCACTCAAAGGCGGTAATACGGTTATCCA
CAGAATCAGGGGATAACGCAGGAAAGAACATGTGAGCAAAAGGCCAGCAAAAGGCCAGGAACCGTAAAAA
GGCCGCGTTGCTGGCGTTTTTCCATAGGCTCCGCCCCCCTGACGAGCATCACAAAAATCGACGCTCAAGT
CAGAGGTGGCGAAACCCGACAGGACTATAAAGATACCAGGCGTTTCCCCCTGGAAGCTCCCTCGTGCGCT
CTCCTGTTCCGACCCTGCCGCTTACCGGATACCTGTCCGCCTTTCTCCCTTCGGGAAGCGTGGCGCTTTC
TCATAGCTCACGCTGTAGGTATCTCAGTTCGGTGTAGGTCGTTCGCTCCAAGCTGGGCTGTGTGCACGAA
CCCCCCGTTCAGCCCGACCGCTGCGCCTTATCCGGTAACTATCGTCTTGAGTCCAACCCGGTAAGACACG
ACTTATCGCCACTGGCAGCAGCCACTGGTAACAGGATTAGCAGAGCGAGGTATGTAGGCGGTGCTACAGA
GTTCTTGAAGTGGTGGCCTAACTACGGCTACACTAGAAGAACAGTATTTGGTATCTGCGCTCTGCTGAAG
CCAGTTACCTTCGGAAAAAGAGTTGGTAGCTCTTGATCCGGCAAACAAACCACCGCTGGTAGCGGTGGTT
TTTTTGTTTGCAAGCAGCAGATTACGCGCAGAAAAAAAGGATCTCAAGAAGATCCTTTGATCTTTTCTAC
GGGGTCTGACGCTCAGTGGAACGAAAACTCACGTTAAGGGATTTTGGTCATGAGATTATCAAAAAGGATC
TTCACCTAGATCCTTTTAAATTAAAAATGAAGTTTTAAATCAATCTAAAGTATATATGAGTAAACTTGGT
CTGACAGTTACCAATGCTTAATCAGTGAGGCACCTATCTCAGCGATCTGTCTATTTCGTTCATCCATAGT
TGCCTGACTCCCCGTCGTGTAGATAACTACGATACGGGAGGGCTTACCATCTGGCCCCAGTGCTGCAATG
ATACCGCGAGACCCACGCTCACCGGCTCCAGATTTATCAGCAATAAACCAGCCAGCCGGAAGGGCCGAGC
GCAGAAGTGGTCCTGCAACTTTATCCGCCTCCATCCAGTCTATTAATTGTTGCCGGGAAGCTAGAGTAAG
TAGTTCGCCAGTTAATAGTTTGCGCAACGTTGTTGCCATTGCTACAGGCATCGTGGTGTCACGCTCGTCG
TTTGGTATGGCTTCATTCAGCTCCGGTTCCCAACGATCAAGGCGAGTTACATGATCCCCCATGTTGTGCA
AAAAAGCGGTTAGCTCCTTCGGTCCTCCGATCGTTGTCAGAAGTAAGTTGGCCGCAGTGTTATCACTCAT
GGTTATGGCAGCACTGCATAATTCTCTTACTGTCATGCCATCCGTAAGATGCTTTTCTGTGACTGGTGAG
TACTCAACCAAGTCATTCTGAGAATAGTGTATGCGGCGACCGAGTTGCTCTTGCCCGGCGTCAATACGGG
ATAATACCGCGCCACATAGCAGAACTTTAAAAGTGCTCATCATTGGAAAACGTTCTTCGGGGCGAAAACT
CTCAAGGATCTTACCGCTGTTGAGATCCAGTTCGATGTAACCCACTCGTGCACCCAACTGATCTTCAGCA
TCTTTTACTTTCACCAGCGTTTCTGGGTGAGCAAAAACAGGAAGGCAAAATGCCGCAAAAAAGGGAATAA
GGGCGACACGGAAATGTTGAATACTCATACTCTTCCTTTTTCAATATTATTGAAGCATTTATCAGGGTTA
TTGTCTCATGAGCGGATACATATTTGAATGTATTTAGAAAAATAAACAAATAGGGGTTCCGCGCACATTT
CCCCGAAAAGTGCCACCTGACGTCGACG
