Features (pLannotate 1.2.2; 21 found; start..end, strand, type, name):
     27..79      -  misc_feature   bom (fragment): basis of mobility region from pBR322
    234..613     +  enhancer       CMV enhancer: human cytomegalovirus immediate early enhancer
    614..817     +  promoter       CMV promoter: human cytomegalovirus (CMV) immediate early promoter
    813..846     +  LTR            5' LTR (truncated) (fragment): truncated 5' long terminal repeat (LTR) from HIV-1
    862..880     +  promoter       T7 promoter: promoter for bacteriophage T7 RNA polymerase
    913..2121    +  CDS            PTEN: PTEN_HUMAN - Also known as MMAC1, TEP1. Experimental evidence at protein level: Swiss-Prot protein existence level 1. [Isoform alpha]: Functional kinase, like isoform 1 it antagonizes the PI3K-AKT/PKB signaling pathway. Plays a role in mitochondrial energetic metabolism by promoting COX activity and ATP production, via collaboration with isoform 1 in increasing protein levels of PINK1. From Homo sapiens (Human).
   2129..2373    +  CDS            VC155 (fragment): C-terminal fragment of mVenus for use in bimolecular fluorescence complementation (BiFC) (Kodama and Hu, 2010)
   2414..2638    +  polyA_signal   bGH poly(A) signal: bovine growth hormone polyadenylation signal
   2642..2663    +  promoter       SV40 promoter (fragment): SV40 enhancer and early promoter
   2684..3112    +  rep_origin     f1 ori (sequence partly withheld): f1 bacteriophage origin of replication; arrow indicates direction of (+) strand synthesis
   3126..3455    +  promoter       SV40 promoter: SV40 enhancer and early promoter
   3522..4313    +  CDS            neo: KKA2_KLEPN - Also known as kan, nptII. Experimental evidence at protein level: Swiss-Prot protein existence level 1. Resistance to kanamycin, neomycin, paromomycin, ribostamycin, butirosin and gentamicin B. From Klebsiella pneumoniae.
   4337..4495    +  CDS            ble (fragment): BLE_KLEPN - Experimental evidence at protein level: Swiss-Prot protein existence level 1. Binding protein with a strong affinity to the bleomycin family of antibiotics. Binds to CL990; an antimitotic-antibiotic compound. From Klebsiella pneumoniae.
   4490..4611    +  polyA_signal   SV40 poly(A) signal: SV40 polyadenylation signal
   4684..4700    -  protein_bind   lac operator: The lac repressor binds to the lac operator to inhibit transcription in E. coli. This inhibition can be relieved by adding lactose or isopropyl-β-D-thiogalactopyranoside (IPTG). lac repressor encoded by lacI
   4708..4738    -  promoter       lac promoter: promoter for the E. coli lac operon
   4753..4774    -  protein_bind   CAP binding site: CAP binding activates transcription in the presence of cAMP. E. coli catabolite activator protein
   4787..4879    -  CDS            lacI (fragment): lac repressor; lacI; The lac repressor binds to the lac operator to inhibit transcription in E. coli. This inhibition can be relieved by adding lactose or isopropyl-β-D-thiogalactopyranoside (IPTG).
   5062..5650    -  rep_origin     ori: high-copy-number ColE1/pMB1/pBR322/pUC origin of replication
   5821..6681    -  CDS            AmpR: β-lactamase; bla; confers resistance to ampicillin, carbenicillin, and related antibiotics
   6682..6786    -  promoter       AmpR promoter: bla
>Addgene plasmid #89331 | VN-PTEN Sequencing Result | analyzer sequence | sequence record 190198
ACGGATCGGGAGATCTCCCGATCCCCTATGGTGCACTCTCAGTACAATCTGCTCTGATGCCGCATAGTTA
AGCCAGTATCTGCTCCCTGCTTGTGTGTTGGAGGTCGCTGAGTAGTGCGCGAGCAAAATTTAAGCTACAA
CAAGGCAAGGCTTGACCGACAATTGCATGAAGAATCTGCTTAGGGTTAGGCGTTTTGCGCTGCTTCGCGA
TGTACGGGCCAGATATACGCGTTGACATTGATTATTGACTAGTTATTAATAGTAATCAATTACGGGGTCA
TTAGTTCATAGCCCATATATGGAGTTCCGCGTTACATAACTTACGGTAAATGGCCCGCCTGGCTGACCGC
CCAACGACCCCCGCCCATTGACGTCAATAATGACGTATGTTCCCATAGTAACGCCAATAGGGACTTTCCA
TTGACGTCAATGGGTGGAGTATTTACGGTAAACTGCCCACTTGGCAGTACATCAAGTGTATCATATGCCA
AGTACGCCCCCTATTGACGTCAATGACGGTAAATGGCCCGCCTGGCATTATGCCCAGTACATGACCTTAT
GGGACTTTCCTACTTGGCAGTACATCTACGTATTAGTCATCGCTATTACCATGGTGATGCGGTTTTGGCA
GTACATCAATGGGCGTGGATAGCGGTTTGACTCACGGGGATTTCCAAGTCTCCACCCCATTGACGTCAAT
GGGAGTTTGTTTTGGCACCAAAATCAACGGGACTTTCCAAAATGTCGTAACAACTCCGCCCCATTGACGC
AAATGGGCGGTAGGCGTGTACGGTGGGAGGTCTATATAAGCAGAGCTCTCTGGCTAACTAGAGAACCCAC
TGCTTACTGGCTTATCGAAATTAATACGACTCACTATAGGGAGACCCAAGCTGGCTAGCGTTTAAACTTA
AGATGACAGCCATCATCAAAGAGATCGTTAGCAGAAACAAAAGGAGATATCAAGAGGATGGATTCGACTT
AGACTTGACCTATATTTATCCAAACATTATTGCTATGGGATTTCCTGCAGAAAGACTTGAAGGCGTATAC
AGGAACAATATTGATGATGTAGTAAGGTTTTTGGATTCAAAGCATAAAAACCATTACAAGATATACAATC
TTTGTGCTGAAAGACATTATGACACCGCCAAATTTAATTGCAGAGTTGCACAATATCCTTTTGAAGACCA
TAACCCACCACAGCTAGAACTTATCAAACCCTTTTGTGAAGATCTTGACCAATGGCTAAGTGAAGATGAC
AACCATGTTGCAGCAATTCACTGTAAAGCTGGAAAGGGACGAACTGGTGTAATGATATGTGCATATTTAT
TACATCGGGGCAAATTTTTAAAGGCACAAGAGGCCCTAGATTTCTATGGGGAAGTAAGGACCAGAGACAA
AAAGGGAGTAACTATTCCCAGTCAGAGGCGCTATGTGTATTATTATAGCTACCTGTTAAAGAATCATCTG
GATTATAGACCAGTGGCACTGTTGTTTCACAAGATGATGTTTGAAACTATTCCAATGTTCAGTGGCGGAA
CTTGCAATCCTCAGTTTGTGGTCTGCCAGCTAAAGGTGAAGATATATTCCTCCAATTCAGGACCCACACG
ACGGGAAGACAAGTTCATGTACTTTGAGTTCCCTCAGCCGTTACCTGTGTGTGGTGATATCAAAGTAGAG
TTCTTCCACAAACAGAACAAGATGCTAAAAAAGGACAAAATGTTTCACTTTTGGGTAAATACATTCTTCA
TACCAGGACCAGAGGAAACCTCAGAAAAAGTAGAAAATGGAAGTCTATGTGATCAAGAAATCGATAGCAT
TTGCAGTATAGAGCGTGCAGATAATGACAAGGAATATCTAGTACTTACTTTAACAAAAAATGATCTTGAC
AAAGCAAATAAAGACAAAGCCAACCGATACTTTTCTCCAAATTTTAAGGTGAAGCTGTACTTCACAAAAA
CAGTAGAGGAGCCGTCAAATCCAGAGGCTAGCAGTTCAACTTCTGTAACACCAGATGTTAGTGACAATGA
ACCTGATCATTATAGATATTCTGACACCACTGACTCTGATCCAGAGAATGAACCTTTTGATGAAGATCAG
CATACACAAATTACAAAAGTCTGACTCGAGAAGAACGGCATCAAGGCCAACTTCAAGATCCGCCACAACA
TCGAGGACGGCGGCGTGCAGCTCGCCGACCACTACCAGCAGAACACCCCCATCGGCGACGGCCCCGTGCT
GCTGCCCGACAACCACTACCTGAGCTACCAGTCCGCCCTGAGCAAAGACCCCAACGAGAAGCGCGATCAC
ATGGTCCTGCTGGAGTTCGTGACCGCCGCCGGGATCACTCTCGGCATGGACGAGCTGTACAAGTAATCTA
GAGGGCCCGTTTAAACCCGCTGATCAGCCTCGACTGTGCCTTCTAGTTGCCAGCCATCTGTTGTTTGCCC
CTCCCCCGTGCCTTCCTTGACCCTGGAAGGTGCCACTCCCACTGTCCTTTCCTAATAAAATGAGGAAATT
GCATCGCATTGTCTGAGTAGGTGTCATTCTATTCTGGGGGGTGGGGTGGGGCAGGACAGCAAGGGGGAGG
ATTGGGAAGACAATAGCAGGCATGCTGGGGATGCGGTGGGCTCTATGGCTTCTGAGGCGGAAAGAACCAG
CTGGGGCTCTAGGGGGTATCCCC
[124 nt withheld, positions 2684-2807]
C
[91 nt withheld, positions 2809-2899]
A
[49 nt withheld, positions 2901-2949]
CCTTTGACGTTGGAGTCCACGTTCTTT
[37 nt withheld, positions 2977-3013]
ACCCTATCTCGGTCTATTCTTTTGATTTATAAGGGATTTTGCCGATTTCGGCCTATTGGTTAAAAAATGA
GCTGATTTAACAAAAATTTAACGCGAATTAATTCTGTGGAATGTGTGTCAGTTAGGGTGTGGAAAGTCCC
CAGGCTCCCCAGCAGGCAGAAGTATGCAAAGCATGCATCTCAATTAGTCAGCAACCAGGTGTGGAAAGTC
CCCAGGCTCCCCAGCAGGCAGAAGTATGCAAAGCATGCATCTCAATTAGTCAGCAACCATAGTCCCGCCC
CTAACTCCGCCCATCCCGCCCCTAACTCCGCCCAGTTCCGCCCATTCTCCGCCCCATGGCTGACTAATTT
TTTTTATTTATGCAGAGGCCGAGGCCGCCTCTGCCTCTGAGCTATTCCAGAAGTAGTGAGGAGGCTTTTT
TGGAGGCCTAGGCTTTTGCAAAAAGCTCCCGGGAGCTTGTATATCCATTTTCGGATCTGATCAAGAGACA
GGATGAGGATCGTTTCGCATGATTGAACAAGATGGATTGCACGCAGGTTCTCCGGCCGCTTGGGTGGAGA
GGCTATTCGGCTATGACTGGGCACAACAGACAATCGGCTGCTCTGATGCCGCCGTGTTCCGGCTGTCAGC
GCAGGGGCGCCCGGTTCTTTTTGTCAAGACCGACCTGTCCGGTGCCCTGAATGAACTGCAGGACGAGGCA
GCGCGGCTATCGTGGCTGGCCACGACGGGCGTTCCTTGCGCAGCTGTGCTCGACGTTGTCACTGAAGCGG
GAAGGGACTGGCTGCTATTGGGCGAAGTGCCGGGGCAGGATCTCCTGTCATCTCACCTTGCTCCTGCCGA
GAAAGTATCCATCATGGCTGATGCAATGCGGCGGCTGCATACGCTTGATCCGGCTACCTGCCCATTCGAC
CACCAAGCGAAACATCGCATCGAGCGAGCACGTACTCGGATGGAAGCCGGTCTTGTCGATCAGGATGATC
TGGACGAAGAGCATCAGGGGCTCGCGCCAGCCGAACTGTTCGCCAGGCTCAAGGCGCGCATGCCCGACGG
CGAGGATCTCGTCGTGACCCATGGCGATGCCTGCTTGCCGAATATCATGGTGGAAAATGGCCGCTTTTCT
GGATTCATCGACTGTGGCCGGCTGGGTGTGGCGGACCGCTATCAGGACATAGCGTTGGCTACCCGTGATA
TTGCTGAAGAGCTTGGCGGCGAATGGGCTGACCGCTTCCTCGTGCTTTACGGTATCGCCGCTCCCGATTC
GCAGCGCATCGCCTTCTATCGCCTTCTTGACGAGTTCTTCTGAGCGGGACTCTGGGGTTCGAAATGACCG
ACCAAGCGACGCCCAACCTGCCATCACGAGATTTCGATTCCACCGCCGCCTTCTATGAAAGGTTGGGCTT
CGGAATCGTTTTCCGGGACGCCGGCTGGATGATCCTCCAGCGCGGGGATCTCATGCTGGAGTTCTTCGCC
CACCCCAACTTGTTTATTGCAGCTTATAATGGTTACAAATAAAGCAATAGCATCACAAATTTCACAAATA
AAGCATTTTTTTCACTGCATTCTAGTTGTGGTTTGTCCAAACTCATCAATGTATCTTATCATGTCTGTAT
ACCGTCGACCTCTAGCTAGAGCTTGGCGTAATCATGGTCATAGCTGTTTCCTGTGTGAAATTGTTATCCG
CTCACAATTCCACACAACATACGAGCCGGAAGCATAAAGTGTAAAGCCTGGGGTGCCTAATGAGTGAGCT
AACTCACATTAATTGCGTTGCGCTCACTGCCCGCTTTCCAGTCGGGAAACCTGTCGTGCCAGCTGCATTA
ATGAATCGGCCAACGCGCGGGGAGAGGCGGTTTGCGTATTGGGCGCTCTTCCGCTTCCTCGCTCACTGAC
TCGCTGCGCTCGGTCGTTCGGCTGCGGCGAGCGGTATCAGCTCACTCAAAGGCGGTAATACGGTTATCCA
CAGAATCAGGGGATAACGCAGGAAAGAACATGTGAGCAAAAGGCCAGCAAAAGGCCAGGAACCGTAAAAA
GGCCGCGTTGCTGGCGTTTTTCCATAGGCTCCGCCCCCCTGACGAGCATCACAAAAATCGACGCTCAAGT
CAGAGGTGGCGAAACCCGACAGGACTATAAAGATACCAGGCGTTTCCCCCTGGAAGCTCCCTCGTGCGCT
CTCCTGTTCCGACCCTGCCGCTTACCGGATACCTGTCCGCCTTTCTCCCTTCGGGAAGCGTGGCGCTTTC
TCATAGCTCACGCTGTAGGTATCTCAGTTCGGTGTAGGTCGTTCGCTCCAAGCTGGGCTGTGTGCACGAA
CCCCCCGTTCAGCCCGACCGCTGCGCCTTATCCGGTAACTATCGTCTTGAGTCCAACCCGGTAAGACACG
ACTTATCGCCACTGGCAGCAGCCACTGGTAACAGGATTAGCAGAGCGAGGTATGTAGGCGGTGCTACAGA
GTTCTTGAAGTGGTGGCCTAACTACGGCTACACTAGAAGAACAGTATTTGGTATCTGCGCTCTGCTGAAG
CCAGTTACCTTCGGAAAAAGAGTTGGTAGCTCTTGATCCGGCAAACAAACCACCGCTGGTAGCGGTGGTT
TTTTTGTTTGCAAGCAGCAGATTACGCGCAGAAAAAAAGGATCTCAAGAAGATCCTTTGATCTTTTCTAC
GGGGTCTGACGCTCAGTGGAACGAAAACTCACGTTAAGGGATTTTGGTCATGAGATTATCAAAAAGGATC
TTCACCTAGATCCTTTTAAATTAAAAATGAAGTTTTAAATCAATCTAAAGTATATATGAGTAAACTTGGT
CTGACAGTTACCAATGCTTAATCAGTGAGGCACCTATCTCAGCGATCTGTCTATTTCGTTCATCCATAGT
TGCCTGACTCCCCGTCGTGTAGATAACTACGATACGGGAGGGCTTACCATCTGGCCCCAGTGCTGCAATG
ATACCGCGAGACCCACGCTCACCGGCTCCAGATTTATCAGCAATAAACCAGCCAGCCGGAAGGGCCGAGC
GCAGAAGTGGTCCTGCAACTTTATCCGCCTCCATCCAGTCTATTAATTGTTGCCGGGAAGCTAGAGTAAG
TAGTTCGCCAGTTAATAGTTTGCGCAACGTTGTTGCCATTGCTACAGGCATCGTGGTGTCACGCTCGTCG
TTTGGTATGGCTTCATTCAGCTCCGGTTCCCAACGATCAAGGCGAGTTACATGATCCCCCATGTTGTGCA
AAAAAGCGGTTAGCTCCTTCGGTCCTCCGATCGTTGTCAGAAGTAAGTTGGCCGCAGTGTTATCACTCAT
GGTTATGGCAGCACTGCATAATTCTCTTACTGTCATGCCATCCGTAAGATGCTTTTCTGTGACTGGTGAG
TACTCAACCAAGTCATTCTGAGAATAGTGTATGCGGCGACCGAGTTGCTCTTGCCCGGCGTCAATACGGG
ATAATACCGCGCCACATAGCAGAACTTTAAAAGTGCTCATCATTGGAAAACGTTCTTCGGGGCGAAAACT
CTCAAGGATCTTACCGCTGTTGAGATCCAGTTCGATGTAACCCACTCGTGCACCCAACTGATCTTCAGCA
TCTTTTACTTTCACCAGCGTTTCTGGGTGAGCAAAAACAGGAAGGCAAAATGCCGCAAAAAAGGGAATAA
GGGCGACACGGAAATGTTGAATACTCATACTCTTCCTTTTTCAATATTATTGAAGCATTTATCAGGGTTA
TTGTCTCATGAGCGGATACATATTTGAATGTATTTAGAAAAATAAACAAATAGGGGTTCCGCGCACATTT
CCCCGAAAAGTGCCACCTGACGTCG
